Addgene plasmid #159957: AAV-Synapsin-NLS-mTurquoise2dC7-408LOV2-Ja(delta)-NES21-WPRE
Purpose: optoNES construct with modified mTurquoise2-LOV2 RET
Depositing lab: Michael Courtney. Depositing organization: Turku Bioscience Centre. Publication: Resonance energy transfer sensitises and monitors in situ switching of LOV2-based optogenetic actuators. Li LL, Klein FM, Li Greci L, Popinigis A, Freudenberg F, Courtney MJ. Nat Commun. 2020 Oct 9;11(1):5107. doi: 10.1038/s41467-020-18816-8. PubMed 33037199.
Backbone
  Vector backbone: AAV
  Backbone size w/o insert (bp): 4543
  Vector type: Mammalian Expression, AAV
Growth in bacteria
  Bacterial resistance: Ampicillin, 100 μg/mL
  Growth temperature: 37°C
  Growth strain: NEB Stable
  Copy number: High Copy
Gene/Insert
  Gene/Insert name: NLS-mTurquoise2dC7-408LOV2-Ja(delta)-NES21
  Species: Synthetic
  Insert size (bp): 1250
  Mutation: synthetic
  Promoter: hSyn1
  Cloning method: Restriction Enzyme; 5′ cloning site multiple; modular (not destroyed); 3′ cloning site multiple; modular (unknown if destroyed)
  Sequencing primers: 5′ 3'Syn-fwd; 3′ WPRE-
Terms and licenses: Academic/Nonprofit Terms; Industry Terms: Not Available to Industry
Depositor comments: Constructs are multipart, modular and generated iteratively.
How to cite: AAV-Synapsin-NLS-mTurquoise2dC7-408LOV2-Ja(delta)-NES21-WPRE was a gift from Michael Courtney (Addgene plasmid # 159957 ; http://n2t.net/addgene:159957 ; RRID:Addgene_159957)
