[The description below was written by a language model from this plasmid's Addgene catalogue record and pLannotate feature annotations shown in this document.]
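Description:
AAV-Synapsin-NLS-mTurquoise2dC7-408LOV2-Ja(delta)-NES21-WPRE is an adeno-associated virus transfer plasmid for neuron-directed mammalian expression of a synthetic optogenetic fusion protein. It is maintained in bacteria through a high-copy ColE1/pUC-type origin and selected with ampicillin (AmpR/β-lactamase). An f1 phage origin and small remnants of pBR322 bom and rop sequences are also annotated in the backbone. The expression cassette lies between AAV2 inverted terminal repeats, which allow it to be packaged into recombinant AAV particles. The automated annotation finds the 3′ ITR intact but detects only short fragments of the 5′ ITR, a common outcome for these repeat-rich, hard-to-sequence elements. The recombination-deficient growth strain listed is consistent with the need to keep ITRs stable.

Transcription is driven by the human synapsin I promoter, which restricts expression to neurons. A WPRE downstream of the coding region enhances transcript stability and expression, and it is followed by the human growth hormone polyadenylation signal. The roughly 1.25 kb insert encodes, as its name indicates, a nuclear localisation signal, a C-terminally truncated mTurquoise2 cyan fluorescent protein (dC7), a LOV2 domain starting at residue 408 with a modified Jα helix, and a nuclear export signal (NES21). The feature table labels the region after mTurquoise2 as miniSOG. This most likely reflects homology, since miniSOG is itself a LOV2-derived flavoprotein, and the catalogue identifies this part as LOV2. The NLS and NES are not separately annotated. The record describes the plasmid as an "optoNES" construct with a modified mTurquoise2–LOV2 resonance energy transfer arrangement. In this kind of design, light-induced unfolding of the Jα helix exposes the export signal to shift the protein's nucleocytoplasmic distribution, while energy transfer from the cyan donor to LOV2 sensitises and reports switching of the actuator.
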