Features (pLannotate 1.2.2; 16 found; start..end, strand, type, name):
     12..39      +  repeat_region  AAV2 ITR (fragment): inverted terminal repeat of adeno-associated virus serotype 2 inverted
     68..95      +  repeat_region  AAV2 ITR (fragment): inverted terminal repeat of adeno-associated virus serotype 2 inverted
    175..622     +  promoter       hSyn promoter: human synapsin I promoter; confers neuron-specific expression (Kügler et al., 2003)
    694..1389    +  CDS            mTurquoise2: mTurquoise2 is a basic (constitutively fluorescent) cyan fluorescent protein published in 2012, derived from Aequorea victoria. It is reported to be a rapidly-maturing monomer with very low acid sensitivity.
   1399..1716    +  CDS            miniSOG: miniSOG is a basic (constitutively fluorescent) cyan fluorescent protein published in 2011, derived from Arabidopsis thaliana. It requires the cofactor flavin for fluorescence.
   1853..2441    +  misc_feature   WPRE: woodchuck hepatitis virus posttranscriptional regulatory element
   2449..2467    +  misc_feature   MCS (fragment): multiple cloning site
   2471..2947    +  polyA_signal   hGH poly(A) signal: human growth hormone polyadenylation signal
   2987..3127    +  repeat_region  AAV2 ITR: inverted terminal repeat of adeno-associated virus serotype 2 inverted
   3132..3183    -  misc_feature   bom (fragment): basis of mobility region from pBR322
   3202..3657    +  rep_origin     f1 ori (sequence partly withheld): f1 bacteriophage origin of replication; arrow indicates direction of (+) strand synthesis
   3658..3707    -  misc_feature   bom (fragment): basis of mobility region from pBR322
   3809..3844    -  CDS            rop (fragment): Rop protein, which maintains plasmids at low copy number; rop
   3939..4043    +  promoter       AmpR promoter: bla
   4044..4904    +  CDS            AmpR: β-lactamase; bla; confers resistance to ampicillin, carbenicillin, and related antibiotics
   5075..5663    +  rep_origin     ori: high-copy-number ColE1/pMB1/pBR322/pUC origin of replication
>Addgene plasmid #159957 | AAV-Synapsin-NLS-mTurquoise2dC7-408LOV2-Ja(delta)-NES21-WPRE | addgene full sequence | sequence record 315104 | Addgene NGS Result
CCTGCAGGCAGCTGCGCGCTCGCTCGCTCACTGAGGCCGCCCGGGCGTCGGGCGACCTTTGGTCGCCCGG
CCTCAGTGAGCGAGCGAGCGCGCAGAGAGGGAGTGGCCAACTCCATCACTAGGGGTTCCTGCGGCCGCAC
GCGTGTGTCTAGACTGCAGAGGGCCCTGCGTATGAGTGCAAGTGGGTTTTAGGACCAGGATGAGGCGGGG
TGGGGGTGCCTACCTGACGACCGACCCCGACCCACTGGACAAGCACCCAACCCCCATTCCCCAAATTGCG
CATCCCCTATCAGAGAGGGGGAGGGGAAACAGGATGCGGCGAGGCGCGTGCGCACTGCCAGCTTCAGCAC
CGCGGACAGTGCCTTCGCCCCCGCCTGGCGGCGCGCGCCACCGCCGCCTCAGCACTGAAGGCGCGCTGAC
GTCACTCGCCGGTCCCCCGCAAACTCCCCTTCCCGGCCACCTTGGTCGCGTCCGCGCCGCCGCCGGCCCA
GCCGGACCGCACCACGCGAGGCGCGAGATAGGGGGGCACGGGCGCGACCATCTGCGCTGCGGCGCCGGCG
ACTCAGCGCTGCCTCAGTCTGCGGTGGGCAGCGGAGGAGTCGTGTCGTGCCTGAGAGCGCAGTCGAGAAG
GTACAGCTAGCCGCCACCATGGCCGCAGCAAAGCGCGTGAAGCTGGACCTACCGGTCGCCACCATGGTGA
GCAAGGGCGAGGAGCTGTTCACCGGGGTGGTGCCCATCCTGGTCGAGCTGGACGGCGACGTAAACGGCCA
CAAGTTCAGCGTGTCCGGCGAGGGCGAGGGCGATGCCACCTACGGCAAGCTGACCCTGAAGTTCATCTGC
ACCACCGGCAAGCTGCCCGTGCCCTGGCCCACCCTCGTGACCACCCTGTCCTGGGGCGTGCAGTGCTTCG
CCCGCTACCCCGACCACATGAAGCAGCACGACTTCTTCAAGTCCGCCATGCCCGAAGGCTACGTCCAGGA
GCGCACCATCTTCTTCAAGGACGACGGCAACTACAAGACCCGCGCCGAGGTGAAGTTCGAGGGCGACACC
CTGGTGAACCGCATCGAGCTGAAGGGCATCGACTTCAAGGAGGACGGCAACATCCTGGGGCACAAGCTGG
AGTACAACTACTTTAGCGACAACGTCTATATCACCGCCGACAAGCAGAAGAACGGCATCAAGGCCAACTT
CAAGATCCGCCACAACATCGAGGACGGCGGCGTGCAGCTCGCCGACCACTACCAGCAGAACACCCCCATC
GGCGACGGCCCCGTGCTGCTGCCCGACAACCACTACCTGAGCACCCAGTCCAAGCTTAGCAAAGACCCCA
ACGAGAAGCGCGATCACATGGTCCTGCTGGAGTTCGTGACCGCCGCCGGGATCACTCTCCTCGAGAGAAT
CGAGAAAAACTTCGTCATCACCGACCCTAGACTGCCCGATAATCCTATCATCTTCGCCTCCGACTCATTT
CTCCAGCTCACTGAGTACTCTCGGGAGGAAATTCTGGGCCGGAATTGCCGGTTCCTCCAGGGACCTGAAA
CCGATAGAGCCACTGTCCGAAAAATCCGGGATGCCATCGACAATCAGACTGAGGTGACCGTCCAGCTCAT
CAATTACACCAAATCTGGCAAAAAATTCTGGAACCTGTTCCACCTCCAGCCTATGAGAGATCAGAAGGGC
GACGTCCAGTACTTTATTGGCGTCCAGCTGGATGGAACTGAACATGTGAGGGACGCTGCAGAACGAGAGG
GCGTGATGCTCATCAAAAAAACCGCCGAAAACATCGATGAGCTGCTGAAGGAGCTGGCCGACCTGAACCT
GGACTAGGGATCCGCGGCCGCTAGATAACTGAAATCAACCTCTGGATTACAAAATTTGTGAAAGATTGAC
TGGTATTCTTAACTATGTTGCTCCTTTTACGCTATGTGGATACGCTGCTTTAATGCCTTTGTATCATGCT
ATTGCTTCCCGTATGGCCTTCATTTTCTCCTCCTTGTATAAATCCTGGTTGCTGTCTCTTTATGAGGAGT
TGTGGCCCGTTGTCAGGCAACGTGGCGTGGTGTGCACTGTGTTTGCTGACGCAACCCCCACTGGTTGGGG
CATTGCCACCACCTGTCAGCTCCTTTCCGGGACTTTCGCTTTCCCCCTCCCTATTGCCACGGCGGAACTC
ATCGCCGCCTGCCTTGCCCGCTGCTGGACAGGGGCTCGGCTGTTGGGCACTGACAATTCCGTGGTGTTGT
CGGGGAAATCATCGTCCTTTCCTTGGCTGCTCGCCTATGTTGCCACCTGGATTCTGCGCGGGACGTCCTT
CTGCTACGTCCCTTCGGCCCTCAATCCAGCGGACCTTCCTTCCCGCGGCCTGCTGCCGGCTCTGCGGCCT
CTTCCGCGTCTTCGCCTTCGCCCTCAGACGAGTCGGATCTCCCTTTGGGCCGCCTCCCCGCATCGATTGT
ACCGCGGGCCCGGGATCTACGGGTGGCATCCCTGTGACCCCTCCCCAGTGCCTCTCCTGGCCCTGGAAGT
TGCCACTCCAGTGCCCACCAGCCTTGTCCTAATAAAATTAAGTTGCATCATTTTGTCTGACTAGGTGTCC
TTCTATAATATTATGGGGTGGAGGGGGGTGGTATGGAGCAAGGGGCAAGTTGGGAAGACAACCTGTAGGG
CCTGCGGGGTCTATTGGGAACCAAGCTGGAGTGCAGTGGCACAATCTTGGCTCACTGCAATCTCCGCCTC
CTGGGTTCAAGCGATTCTCCTGCCTCAGCCTCCCGAGTTGTTGGGATTCCAGGCATGCATGACCAGGCTC
AGCTAATTTTTGTTTTTTTGGTAGAGACGGGGTTTCACCATATTGGCCAGGCTGGTCTCCAACTCCTAAT
CTCAGGTGATCTACCCACCTTGGCCTCCCAAATTGCTGGGATTACAGGCGTGAACCACTGCTCCCTTCCC
TGTCCTTCTGATTTTGTAGGTAACCACGTGCGGACCGAGCGGCCGCAGGAACCCCTAGTGATGGAGTTGG
CCACTCCCTCTCTGCGCGCTCGCTCGCTCACTGAGGCCGGGCGACCAAAGGTCGCCCGACGCCCGGGCTT
TGCCCGGGCGGCCTCAGTGAGCGAGCGAGCGCGCAGCTGCCTGCAGGGGCGCCTGATGCGGTATTTTCTC
CTTACGCATCTGTGCGGTATTTCACACCGCATA
[95 nt withheld, positions 3184-3278]
T
[46 nt withheld, positions 3280-3325]
C
[141 nt withheld, positions 3327-3467]
CCTTTGACGTTGGAGTCCACGTTCTTT
[37 nt withheld, positions 3495-3531]
ACTCTATCTCGGGCTATTCTTTTGATTTATAAGGGATTTTGCCGATTTCGGTCTATTGGTTAAAAAATGA
GCTGATTTAACAAAAATTTAACGCGAATTTTAACAAAATATTAACGTTTACAATTTTATGGTGCACTCTC
AGTACAATCTGCTCTGATGCCGCATAGTTAAGCCAGCCCCGACACCCGCCAACACCCGCTGACGCGCCCT
GACGGGCTTGTCTGCTCCCGGCATCCGCTTACAGACAAGCTGTGACCGTCTCCGGGAGCTGCATGTGTCA
GAGGTTTTCACCGTCATCACCGAAACGCGCGAGACGAAAGGGCCTCGTGATACGCCTATTTTTATAGGTT
AATGTCATGATAATAATGGTTTCTTAGACGTCAGGTGGCACTTTTCGGGGAAATGTGCGCGGAACCCCTA
TTTGTTTATTTTTCTAAATACATTCAAATATGTATCCGCTCATGAGACAATAACCCTGATAAATGCTTCA
ATAATATTGAAAAAGGAAGAGTATGAGTATTCAACATTTCCGTGTCGCCCTTATTCCCTTTTTTGCGGCA
TTTTGCCTTCCTGTTTTTGCTCACCCAGAAACGCTGGTGAAAGTAAAAGATGCTGAAGATCAGTTGGGTG
CACGAGTGGGTTACATCGAACTGGATCTCAACAGCGGTAAGATCCTTGAGAGTTTTCGCCCCGAAGAACG
TTTTCCAATGATGAGCACTTTTAAAGTTCTGCTATGTGGCGCGGTATTATCCCGTATTGACGCCGGGCAA
GAGCAACTCGGTCGCCGCATACACTATTCTCAGAATGACTTGGTTGAGTACTCACCAGTCACAGAAAAGC
ATCTTACGGATGGCATGACAGTAAGAGAATTATGCAGTGCTGCCATAACCATGAGTGATAACACTGCGGC
CAACTTACTTCTGACAACGATCGGAGGACCGAAGGAGCTAACCGCTTTTTTGCACAACATGGGGGATCAT
GTAACTCGCCTTGATCGTTGGGAACCGGAGCTGAATGAAGCCATACCAAACGACGAGCGTGACACCACGA
TGCCTGTAGCAATGGCAACAACGTTGCGCAAACTATTAACTGGCGAACTACTTACTCTAGCTTCCCGGCA
ACAATTAATAGACTGGATGGAGGCGGATAAAGTTGCAGGACCACTTCTGCGCTCGGCCCTTCCGGCTGGC
TGGTTTATTGCTGATAAATCTGGAGCCGGTGAGCGTGGGTCTCGCGGTATCATTGCAGCACTGGGGCCAG
ATGGTAAGCCCTCCCGTATCGTAGTTATCTACACGACGGGGAGTCAGGCAACTATGGATGAACGAAATAG
ACAGATCGCTGAGATAGGTGCCTCACTGATTAAGCATTGGTAACTGTCAGACCAAGTTTACTCATATATA
CTTTAGATTGATTTAAAACTTCATTTTTAATTTAAAAGGATCTAGGTGAAGATCCTTTTTGATAATCTCA
TGACCAAAATCCCTTAACGTGAGTTTTCGTTCCACTGAGCGTCAGACCCCGTAGAAAAGATCAAAGGATC
TTCTTGAGATCCTTTTTTTCTGCGCGTAATCTGCTGCTTGCAAACAAAAAAACCACCGCTACCAGCGGTG
GTTTGTTTGCCGGATCAAGAGCTACCAACTCTTTTTCCGAAGGTAACTGGCTTCAGCAGAGCGCAGATAC
CAAATACTGTTCTTCTAGTGTAGCCGTAGTTAGGCCACCACTTCAAGAACTCTGTAGCACCGCCTACATA
CCTCGCTCTGCTAATCCTGTTACCAGTGGCTGCTGCCAGTGGCGATAAGTCGTGTCTTACCGGGTTGGAC
TCAAGACGATAGTTACCGGATAAGGCGCAGCGGTCGGGCTGAACGGGGGGTTCGTGCACACAGCCCAGCT
TGGAGCGAACGACCTACACCGAACTGAGATACCTACAGCGTGAGCTATGAGAAAGCGCCACGCTTCCCGA
AGGGAGAAAGGCGGACAGGTATCCGGTAAGCGGCAGGGTCGGAACAGGAGAGCGCACGAGGGAGCTTCCA
GGGGGAAACGCCTGGTATCTTTATAGTCCTGTCGGGTTTCGCCACCTCTGACTTGAGCGTCGATTTTTGT
GATGCTCGTCAGGGGGGCGGAGCCTATGGAAAAACGCCAGCAACGCGGCCTTTTTACGGTTCCTGGCCTT
TTGCTGGCCTTTTGCTCACATGT
